Addgene plasmid #77599: LTK gRNA (BRDN0001146840)
Purpose: 3rd generation lentiviral gRNA plasmid targeting human LTK
Depositing lab: John Doench & David Root. Depositing organization: Broad Institute. Publication: Optimized sgRNA design to maximize activity and minimize off-target effects of CRISPR-Cas9. Doench JG, Fusi N, Sullender M, Hegde M, Vaimberg EW, Donovan KF, Smith I, Tothova Z, Wilen C, Orchard R, Virgin HW, Listgarten J, Root DE. Nat Biotechnol. 2016 Jan 18. doi: 10.1038/nbt.3437. PubMed 26780180.
Backbone
  Vector backbone: lentiGuide-Puro
  Backbone manufacturer: Zhang Lab (Addgene plasmid # 52963)
  Vector type: Mammalian Expression, Lentiviral, CRISPR
  Selectable markers: Puromycin
Growth in bacteria
  Bacterial resistance: Ampicillin, 100 μg/mL
  Growth temperature: 37°C
  Growth strain: DH5alpha
  Copy number: High Copy
Gene/Insert
  Gene/Insert name: LTK (alt names: LTK; NM_001135685.1)
  gRNA/shRNA sequence: CTCACCCGGAGAATTCAGCG
  Species: H. sapiens (human)
  Entrez Gene: LTK (a.k.a. TYK1)
  Promoter: hU6
  Cloning method: Unknown
  Sequencing primers: 5′ U6-F; 3′ pS2-R
Terms and licenses: Academic/Nonprofit Terms; Industry Terms: Not Available to Industry
Depositor comments: The gRNA was designed to target the following Genbank reference sequence(s): NM_001135685.1,NM_002344.5,NM_206961.3. Note that this plasmid does NOT contain Cas9. It should be used in conjunction with lentiCas9-Blast (Addgene #52962) or otherwise with cell lines already expressing Cas9. Browse the full kinome gRNA library at http://www.addgene.org/pooled-library/broadgpp-human-kinome/ or visit http://www.broadinstitute.org/rnai/public/ for detailed protocols and information.
How to cite: LTK gRNA (BRDN0001146840) was a gift from John Doench & David Root (Addgene plasmid # 77599 ; http://n2t.net/addgene:77599 ; RRID:Addgene_77599)
