[The description below was written by a language model from this plasmid's Addgene catalogue record and pLannotate feature annotations shown in this document.]
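Description:
LTK gRNA (BRDN0001146840) is a third-generation lentiviral CRISPR guide plasmid built on the lentiGuide-Puro backbone, carrying a single guide RNA directed against human LTK (also known as TYK1). It is propagated in E. coli as a high-copy plasmid through a ColE1/pUC-type origin with ampicillin selection from the β-lactamase gene. The annotated 8,323 nt sequence also shows an f1 origin, an SV40 origin and leftover lac, T7 and T3 elements from the cloning backbone.

The lentiviral transfer cassette begins with an RSV promoter fused to a truncated HIV-1 5' LTR, which makes genomic RNA production Tat-independent. This is followed by the Ψ packaging signal with a partial gag region and the Rev response element. A human U6 RNA polymerase III promoter then drives the LTK-specific spacer joined to the Streptococcus pyogenes Cas9 gRNA scaffold, with a central polypurine tract just downstream. A separate Pol II unit uses the EF-1α core promoter with intron A to express puromycin N-acetyltransferase for selection of transduced mammalian cells. A WPRE enhances transcript expression, and the self-inactivating ΔU3 3' LTR with an SV40 polyadenylation signal closes the cassette.

The plasmid does not encode Cas9, so it is meant to be used with a separate Cas9 lentivector or in cells that already express Cas9. The guide was designed against several LTK reference transcripts and belongs to a human kinome gRNA collection associated with work on optimised sgRNA design. Its typical use is knockout of LTK after viral packaging, transduction and puromycin selection.
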