Features (pLannotate 1.2.2; 29 found; start..end, strand, type, name):
     14..80      +  CDS            small t antigen (fragment): SV40 (simian virus 40) small t antigen
    106..317     +  promoter       EF-1α core promoter: core promoter for human elongation factor EF-1α
    318..1256    +  intron         EF-1α intron A: intron upstream of the start codon of human EF-1α
   1278..1877    +  CDS            PuroR (fragment): puromycin N-acetyltransferase; pac from Streptomyces; confers resistance to puromycin
   1893..2481    +  misc_feature   WPRE: woodchuck hepatitis virus posttranscriptional regulatory element
   2532..2551    +  misc_feature   cPPT/CTS (fragment): central polypurine tract and central termination sequence of HIV-1
   2553..2786    +  LTR            3' LTR (ΔU3): self-inactivating 3' long terminal repeat (LTR) from HIV-1
   2864..2985    +  polyA_signal   SV40 poly(A) signal: SV40 polyadenylation signal
   3025..3160    +  rep_origin     SV40 ori: SV40 origin of replication
   3181..3199    -  promoter       T7 promoter: promoter for bacteriophage T7 RNA polymerase
   3207..3362    +  CDS            lacZα (fragment): LacZα fragment of β-galactosidase; lacZ fragment
   3367..3795    +  rep_origin     f1 ori (sequence partly withheld): f1 bacteriophage origin of replication; arrow indicates direction of (+) strand synthesis
   3848..3952    +  promoter       AmpR promoter: bla
   3953..4813    +  CDS            AmpR: β-lactamase; bla; confers resistance to ampicillin, carbenicillin, and related antibiotics
   4984..5572    +  rep_origin     ori: high-copy-number ColE1/pMB1/pBR322/pUC origin of replication
   5755..5847    +  CDS            lacI (fragment): lac repressor; lacI; The lac repressor binds to the lac operator to inhibit transcription in E. coli. This inhibition can be relieved by adding lactose or isopropyl-β-D-thiogalactopyranoside (IPTG).
   5860..5881    +  protein_bind   CAP binding site: CAP binding activates transcription in the presence of cAMP. E. coli catabolite activator protein
   5896..5926    +  promoter       lac promoter: promoter for the E. coli lac operon
   5934..5950    +  protein_bind   lac operator: The lac repressor binds to the lac operator to inhibit transcription in E. coli. This inhibition can be relieved by adding lactose or isopropyl-β-D-thiogalactopyranoside (IPTG). lac repressor encoded by lacI
   5995..6013    +  promoter       T3 promoter: promoter for bacteriophage T3 RNA polymerase
   6041..6267    +  promoter       RSV promoter: Rous sarcoma virus enhancer/promoter
   6268..6448    +  LTR            5' LTR (truncated): truncated 5' long terminal repeat (LTR) from HIV-1
   6495..6620    +  misc_feature   HIV-1 Ψ: packaging signal of human immunodeficiency virus type 1
   6604..6967    +  CDS            HIV-1 gag (fragment): gag protein from human immunodeficiency virus 1; gag
   7113..7346    +  misc_feature   RRE: The Rev response element (RRE) of HIV-1 allows for Rev-dependent mRNA export from the nucleus to the cytoplasm.
   7723..7749    +  CDS            Rev (fragment): human immunodeficiency virus 1 (HIV-1) Rev protein; rev; enhances nuclear export of unspliced and incompletely spliced viral mRNAs
   7753..7993    +  promoter       U6 promoter: RNA polymerase III promoter for human U6 snRNA
   8023..8098    +  misc_RNA       gRNA scaffold: guide RNA scaffold for the Streptococcus pyogenes CRISPR/Cas9 system
   8154..8271    +  misc_feature   cPPT/CTS: central polypurine tract and central termination sequence of HIV-1
>Addgene plasmid #77599 | LTK gRNA (BRDN0001146840) | addgene full sequence | sequence record 188076 | Addgene Assembled Sequence
CCCGGGTGCAAAGATGGATAAAGTTTTAAACAGAGAGGAATCTTTGCAGCTAATGGACCTTCTAGGTCTT
GAAAGGAGTGGGAATTGGCTCCGGTGCCCGTCAGTGGGCAGAGCGCACATCGCCCACAGTCCCCGAGAAG
TTGGGGGGAGGGGTCGGCAATTGATCCGGTGCCTAGAGAAGGTGGCGCGGGGTAAACTGGGAAAGTGATG
TCGTGTACTGGCTCCGCCTTTTTCCCGAGGGTGGGGGAGAACCGTATATAAGTGCAGTAGTCGCCGTGAA
CGTTCTTTTTCGCAACGGGTTTGCCGCCAGAACACAGGTAAGTGCCGTGTGTGGTTCCCGCGGGCCTGGC
CTCTTTACGGGTTATGGCCCTTGCGTGCCTTGAATTACTTCCACCTGGCTGCAGTACGTGATTCTTGATC
CCGAGCTTCGGGTTGGAAGTGGGTGGGAGAGTTCGAGGCCTTGCGCTTAAGGAGCCCCTTCGCCTCGTGC
TTGAGTTGAGGCCTGGCCTGGGCGCTGGGGCCGCCGCGTGCGAATCTGGTGGCACCTTCGCGCCTGTCTC
GCTGCTTTCGATAAGTCTCTAGCCATTTAAAATTTTTGATGACCTGCTGCGACGCTTTTTTTCTGGCAAG
ATAGTCTTGTAAATGCGGGCCAAGATCTGCACACTGGTATTTCGGTTTTTGGGGCCGCGGGCGGCGACGG
GGCCCGTGCGTCCCAGCGCACATGTTCGGCGAGGCGGGGCCTGCGAGCGCGGCCACCGAGAATCGGACGG
GGGTAGTCTCAAGCTGGCCGGCCTGCTCTGGTGCCTGGCCTCGCGCCGCCGTGTATCGCCCCGCCCTGGG
CGGCAAGGCTGGCCCGGTCGGCACCAGTTGCGTGAGCGGAAAGATGGCCGCTTCCCGGCCCTGCTGCAGG
GAGCTCAAAATGGAGGACGCGGCGCTCGGGAGAGCGGGCGGGTGAGTCACCCACACAAAGGAAAAGGGCC
TTTCCGTCCTCAGCCGTCGCTTCATGTGACTCCACGGAGTACCGGGCGCCGTCCAGGCACCTCGATTAGT
TCTCGAGCTTTTGGAGTACGTCGTCTTTAGGTTGGGGGGAGGGGTTTTATGCGATGGAGTTTCCCCACAC
TGAGTGGGTGGAGACTGAAGTTAGGCCAGCTTGGCACTTGATGTAATTCTCCTTGGAATTTGCCCTTTTT
GAGTTTGGATCTTGGTTCATTCTCAAGCCTCAGACAGTGGTTCAAAGTTTTTTTCTTCCATTTCAGGTGT
CGTGACGTACGGCCACCATGACCGAGTACAAGCCCACGGTGCGCCTCGCCACCCGCGACGACGTCCCCAG
GGCCGTACGCACCCTCGCCGCCGCGTTCGCCGACTACCCCGCCACGCGCCACACCGTCGATCCGGACCGC
CACATCGAGCGGGTCACCGAGCTGCAAGAACTCTTCCTCACGCGCGTCGGGCTCGACATCGGCAAGGTGT
GGGTCGCGGACGACGGCGCCGCCGTGGCGGTCTGGACCACGCCGGAGAGCGTCGAAGCGGGGGCGGTGTT
CGCCGAGATCGGCCCGCGCATGGCCGAGTTGAGCGGTTCCCGGCTGGCCGCGCAGCAACAGATGGAAGGC
CTCCTGGCGCCGCACCGGCCCAAGGAGCCCGCGTGGTTCCTGGCCACCGTCGGAGTCTCGCCCGACCACC
AGGGCAAGGGTCTGGGCAGCGCCGTCGTGCTCCCCGGAGTGGAGGCGGCCGAGCGCGCCGGGGTGCCCGC
CTTCCTGGAGACCTCCGCGCCCCGCAACCTCCCCTTCTACGAGCGGCTCGGCTTCACCGTCACCGCCGAC
GTCGAGGTGCCCGAAGGACCGCGCACCTGGTGCATGACCCGCAAGCCCGGTGCCTGAACGCGTTAAGTCG
ACAATCAACCTCTGGATTACAAAATTTGTGAAAGATTGACTGGTATTCTTAACTATGTTGCTCCTTTTAC
GCTATGTGGATACGCTGCTTTAATGCCTTTGTATCATGCTATTGCTTCCCGTATGGCTTTCATTTTCTCC
TCCTTGTATAAATCCTGGTTGCTGTCTCTTTATGAGGAGTTGTGGCCCGTTGTCAGGCAACGTGGCGTGG
TGTGCACTGTGTTTGCTGACGCAACCCCCACTGGTTGGGGCATTGCCACCACCTGTCAGCTCCTTTCCGG
GACTTTCGCTTTCCCCCTCCCTATTGCCACGGCGGAACTCATCGCCGCCTGCCTTGCCCGCTGCTGGACA
GGGGCTCGGCTGTTGGGCACTGACAATTCCGTGGTGTTGTCGGGGAAATCATCGTCCTTTCCTTGGCTGC
TCGCCTGTGTTGCCACCTGGATTCTGCGCGGGACGTCCTTCTGCTACGTCCCTTCGGCCCTCAATCCAGC
GGACCTTCCTTCCCGCGGCCTGCTGCCGGCTCTGCGGCCTCTTCCGCGTCTTCGCCTTCGCCCTCAGACG
AGTCGGATCTCCCTTTGGGCCGCCTCCCCGCGTCGACTTTAAGACCAATGACTTACAAGGCAGCTGTAGA
TCTTAGCCACTTTTTAAAAGAAAAGGGGGGACTGGAAGGGCTAATTCACTCCCAACGAAGACAAGATCTG
CTTTTTGCTTGTACTGGGTCTCTCTGGTTAGACCAGATCTGAGCCTGGGAGCTCTCTGGCTAACTAGGGA
ACCCACTGCTTAAGCCTCAATAAAGCTTGCCTTGAGTGCTTCAAGTAGTGTGTGCCCGTCTGTTGTGTGA
CTCTGGTAACTAGAGATCCCTCAGACCCTTTTAGTCAGTGTGGAAAATCTCTAGCAGTACGTATAGTAGT
TCATGTCATCTTATTATTCAGTATTTATAACTTGCAAAGAAATGAATATCAGAGAGTGAGAGGAACTTGT
TTATTGCAGCTTATAATGGTTACAAATAAAGCAATAGCATCACAAATTTCACAAATAAAGCATTTTTTTC
ACTGCATTCTAGTTGTGGTTTGTCCAAACTCATCAATGTATCTTATCATGTCTGGCTCTAGCTATCCCGC
CCCTAACTCCGCCCATCCCGCCCCTAACTCCGCCCAGTTCCGCCCATTCTCCGCCCCATGGCTGACTAAT
TTTTTTTATTTATGCAGAGGCCGAGGCCGCCTCGGCCTCTGAGCTATTCCAGAAGTAGTGAGGAGGCTTT
TTTGGAGGCCTAGGGACGTACCCAATTCGCCCTATAGTGAGTCGTATTACGCGCGCTCACTGGCCGTCGT
TTTACAACGTCGTGACTGGGAAAACCCTGGCGTTACCCAACTTAATCGCCTTGCAGCACATCCCCCTTTC
GCCAGCTGGCGTAATAGCGAAGAGGCCCGCACCGATCGCCCTTCCCAACAGTTGCGCAGCCTGAATGGCG
AATGGG
[124 nt withheld, positions 3367-3490]
C
[91 nt withheld, positions 3492-3582]
A
[49 nt withheld, positions 3584-3632]
CCTTTGACGTTGGAGTCCACGTTCTTT
[37 nt withheld, positions 3660-3696]
ACCCTATCTCGGTCTATTCTTTTGATTTATAAGGGATTTTGCCGATTTCGGCCTATTGGTTAAAAAATGA
GCTGATTTAACAAAAATTTAACGCGAATTTTAACAAAATATTAACGCTTACAATTTAGGTGGCACTTTTC
GGGGAAATGTGCGCGGAACCCCTATTTGTTTATTTTTCTAAATACATTCAAATATGTATCCGCTCATGAG
ACAATAACCCTGATAAATGCTTCAATAATATTGAAAAAGGAAGAGTATGAGTATTCAACATTTCCGTGTC
GCCCTTATTCCCTTTTTTGCGGCATTTTGCCTTCCTGTTTTTGCTCACCCAGAAACGCTGGTGAAAGTAA
AAGATGCTGAAGATCAGTTGGGTGCACGAGTGGGTTACATCGAACTGGATCTCAACAGCGGTAAGATCCT
TGAGAGTTTTCGCCCCGAAGAACGTTTTCCAATGATGAGCACTTTTAAAGTTCTGCTATGTGGCGCGGTA
TTATCCCGTATTGACGCCGGGCAAGAGCAACTCGGTCGCCGCATACACTATTCTCAGAATGACTTGGTTG
AGTACTCACCAGTCACAGAAAAGCATCTTACGGATGGCATGACAGTAAGAGAATTATGCAGTGCTGCCAT
AACCATGAGTGATAACACTGCGGCCAACTTACTTCTGACAACGATCGGAGGACCGAAGGAGCTAACCGCT
TTTTTGCACAACATGGGGGATCATGTAACTCGCCTTGATCGTTGGGAACCGGAGCTGAATGAAGCCATAC
CAAACGACGAGCGTGACACCACGATGCCTGTAGCAATGGCAACAACGTTGCGCAAACTATTAACTGGCGA
ACTACTTACTCTAGCTTCCCGGCAACAATTAATAGACTGGATGGAGGCGGATAAAGTTGCAGGACCACTT
CTGCGCTCGGCCCTTCCGGCTGGCTGGTTTATTGCTGATAAATCTGGAGCCGGTGAGCGTGGGTCTCGCG
GTATCATTGCAGCACTGGGGCCAGATGGTAAGCCCTCCCGTATCGTAGTTATCTACACGACGGGGAGTCA
GGCAACTATGGATGAACGAAATAGACAGATCGCTGAGATAGGTGCCTCACTGATTAAGCATTGGTAACTG
TCAGACCAAGTTTACTCATATATACTTTAGATTGATTTAAAACTTCATTTTTAATTTAAAAGGATCTAGG
TGAAGATCCTTTTTGATAATCTCATGACCAAAATCCCTTAACGTGAGTTTTCGTTCCACTGAGCGTCAGA
CCCCGTAGAAAAGATCAAAGGATCTTCTTGAGATCCTTTTTTTCTGCGCGTAATCTGCTGCTTGCAAACA
AAAAAACCACCGCTACCAGCGGTGGTTTGTTTGCCGGATCAAGAGCTACCAACTCTTTTTCCGAAGGTAA
CTGGCTTCAGCAGAGCGCAGATACCAAATACTGTTCTTCTAGTGTAGCCGTAGTTAGGCCACCACTTCAA
GAACTCTGTAGCACCGCCTACATACCTCGCTCTGCTAATCCTGTTACCAGTGGCTGCTGCCAGTGGCGAT
AAGTCGTGTCTTACCGGGTTGGACTCAAGACGATAGTTACCGGATAAGGCGCAGCGGTCGGGCTGAACGG
GGGGTTCGTGCACACAGCCCAGCTTGGAGCGAACGACCTACACCGAACTGAGATACCTACAGCGTGAGCT
ATGAGAAAGCGCCACGCTTCCCGAAGGGAGAAAGGCGGACAGGTATCCGGTAAGCGGCAGGGTCGGAACA
GGAGAGCGCACGAGGGAGCTTCCAGGGGGAAACGCCTGGTATCTTTATAGTCCTGTCGGGTTTCGCCACC
TCTGACTTGAGCGTCGATTTTTGTGATGCTCGTCAGGGGGGCGGAGCCTATGGAAAAACGCCAGCAACGC
GGCCTTTTTACGGTTCCTGGCCTTTTGCTGGCCTTTTGCTCACATGTTCTTTCCTGCGTTATCCCCTGAT
TCTGTGGATAACCGTATTACCGCCTTTGAGTGAGCTGATACCGCTCGCCGCAGCCGAACGACCGAGCGCA
GCGAGTCAGTGAGCGAGGAAGCGGAAGAGCGCCCAATACGCAAACCGCCTCTCCCCGCGCGTTGGCCGAT
TCATTAATGCAGCTGGCACGACAGGTTTCCCGACTGGAAAGCGGGCAGTGAGCGCAACGCAATTAATGTG
AGTTAGCTCACTCATTAGGCACCCCAGGCTTTACACTTTATGCTTCCGGCTCGTATGTTGTGTGGAATTG
TGAGCGGATAACAATTTCACACAGGAAACAGCTATGACCATGATTACGCCAAGCGCGCAATTAACCCTCA
CTAAAGGGAACAAAAGCTGGAGCTGCAAGCTTAATGTAGTCTTATGCAATACTCTTGTAGTCTTGCAACA
TGGTAACGATGAGTTAGCAACATGCCTTACAAGGAGAGAAAAAGCACCGTGCATGCCGATTGGTGGAAGT
AAGGTGGTACGATCGTGCCTTATTAGGAAGGCAACAGACGGGTCTGACATGGATTGGACGAACCACTGAA
TTGCCGCATTGCAGAGATATTGTATTTAAGTGCCTAGCTCGATACATAAACGGGTCTCTCTGGTTAGACC
AGATCTGAGCCTGGGAGCTCTCTGGCTAACTAGGGAACCCACTGCTTAAGCCTCAATAAAGCTTGCCTTG
AGTGCTTCAAGTAGTGTGTGCCCGTCTGTTGTGTGACTCTGGTAACTAGAGATCCCTCAGACCCTTTTAG
TCAGTGTGGAAAATCTCTAGCAGTGGCGCCCGAACAGGGACTTGAAAGCGAAAGGGAAACCAGAGGAGCT
CTCTCGACGCAGGACTCGGCTTGCTGAAGCGCGCACGGCAAGAGGCGAGGGGCGGCGACTGGTGAGTACG
CCAAAAATTTTGACTAGCGGAGGCTAGAAGGAGAGAGATGGGTGCGAGAGCGTCAGTATTAAGCGGGGGA
GAATTAGATCGCGATGGGAAAAAATTCGGTTAAGGCCAGGGGGAAAGAAAAAATATAAATTAAAACATAT
AGTATGGGCAAGCAGGGAGCTAGAACGATTCGCAGTTAATCCTGGCCTGTTAGAAACATCAGAAGGCTGT
AGACAAATACTGGGACAGCTACAACCATCCCTTCAGACAGGATCAGAAGAACTTAGATCATTATATAATA
CAGTAGCAACCCTCTATTGTGTGCATCAAAGGATAGAGATAAAAGACACCAAGGAAGCTTTAGACAAGAT
AGAGGAAGAGCAAAACAAAAGTAAGACCACCGCACAGCAAGCGGCCGCTGATCTTCAGACCTGGAGGAGG
AGATATGAGGGACAATTGGAGAAGTGAATTATATAAATATAAAGTAGTAAAAATTGAACCATTAGGAGTA
GCACCCACCAAGGCAAAGAGAAGAGTGGTGCAGAGAGAAAAAAGAGCAGTGGGAATAGGAGCTTTGTTCC
TTGGGTTCTTGGGAGCAGCAGGAAGCACTATGGGCGCAGCGTCAATGACGCTGACGGTACAGGCCAGACA
ATTATTGTCTGGTATAGTGCAGCAGCAGAACAATTTGCTGAGGGCTATTGAGGCGCAACAGCATCTGTTG
CAACTCACAGTCTGGGGCATCAAGCAGCTCCAGGCAAGAATCCTGGCTGTGGAAAGATACCTAAAGGATC
AACAGCTCCTGGGGATTTGGGGTTGCTCTGGAAAACTCATTTGCACCACTGCTGTGCCTTGGAATGCTAG
TTGGAGTAATAAATCTCTGGAACAGATTTGGAATCACACGACCTGGATGGAGTGGGACAGAGAAATTAAC
AATTACACAAGCTTAATACACTCCTTAATTGAAGAATCGCAAAACCAGCAAGAAAAGAATGAACAAGAAT
TATTGGAATTAGATAAATGGGCAAGTTTGTGGAATTGGTTTAACATAACAAATTGGCTGTGGTATATAAA
ATTATTCATAATGATAGTAGGAGGCTTGGTAGGTTTAAGAATAGTTTTTGCTGTACTTTCTATAGTGAAT
AGAGTTAGGCAGGGATATTCACCATTATCGTTTCAGACCCACCTCCCAACCCCGAGGGGACCCAGAGAGG
GCCTATTTCCCATGATTCCTTCATATTTGCATATACGATACAAGGCTGTTAGAGAGATAATTAGAATTAA
TTTGACTGTAAACACAAAGATATTAGTACAAAATACGTGACGTAGAAAGTAATAATTTCTTGGGTAGTTT
GCAGTTTTAAAATTATGTTTTAAAATGGACTATCATATGCTTACCGTAACTTGAAAGTATTTCGATTTCT
TGGCTTTATATATCTTGTGGAAAGGACGAAACACCGCTCACCCGGAGAATTCAGCGGTTTTAGAGCTAGA
AATAGCAAGTTAAAATAAGGCTAGTCCGTTATCAACTTGAAAAAGTGGCACCGAGTCGGTGCTTTTTTAA
GCTTGGCGTAACTAGATCTTGAGACAAATGGCAGTATTCATCCACAATTTTAAAAGAAAAGGGGGGATTG
GGGGGTACAGTGCAGGGGAAAGAATAGTAGACATAATAGCAACAGACATACAAACTAAAGAATTACAAAA
ACAAATTACAAAAATTCAAAATTTTCGGGTTTATTACAGGGACAGCAGAGATCCACTTTGGCGCCGGCTC
GAGGGGG
