>Addgene plasmid #77599 | LTK gRNA (BRDN0001146840) | depositor partial sequence | sequence record 145059 | Target Sequence
CTCACCCGGAGAATTCAGCG
