>Addgene plasmid #77599 | LTK gRNA (BRDN0001146840) | addgene partial sequence | sequence record 188075 | hU6-F
TAGAAAGTAATAATTTCTTGGGTAGTTTGCAGTTTTAAAATTATGTTTTAAAATGGACTATCATATGCTT
ACCGTAACTTGAAAGTATTTCGATTTCTTGGCTTTATATATCTTGTGGAAAGGACGAAACACCGCTCACC
CGGAGAATTCAGCGGTTTTAGAGCTAGAAATAGCAAGTTAAAATAAGGCTAGTCCGTTATCAACTTGAAA
AAGTGGCACCGAGTCGGTGCTTTTTTAAGCTTGGCGTAACTAGATCTTGAGACAAATGGCAGTATTCATC
CACAATTTTAAAAGAAAAGGGGGGATTGGGGGGTACAGTGCAGGGGAAAGAATAGTAGACATAATAGCAA
CAGACATACAAACTAAAGAATTACAAAAACAAATTACAAAAATTCAAAATTTTCGGGTTTATTACAGGGA
CAGCAGAGATCCACTTTGGCGCCGGCTCGAGGGGGCCCGGGTGCAAAGATGGATAAAGTTTTAAACAGAG
AGGAATCTTTGCAGCTAATGGACCTTCTAGGTCTTGAAAGGAGTGGGAATTGGCTCCGGTGCCCGTCAGT
GGGCAGAGCG
